>Addgene plasmid #99266 | pCS2+ H2B-Katushka2 | addgene full sequence | sequence record 192951 | Addgene NGS Result
GCTATTACGCCAGTCGACCGCCAATTCAATATGGCGTATATGGACTCATGCCAATTCAATATGGTGGATC
TGGACCTGTGCCAATTCAATATGGCGTATATGGACTCGTGCCAATTCAATATGGTGGATCTGGACCCCAG
CCAATTCAATATGGCGGACTTGGCACCATGCCAATTCAATATGGCGGACCTGGCACTGTGCCAACTGGGG
AGGGGTCTACTTGGCACGGTGCCAAGTTTGAGGAGGGGTCTTGGCCCTGTGCCAAGTCCGCCATATTGAA
TTGGCATGGTGCCAATAATGGCGGCCATATTGGCTATATGCCAGGATCAATATATAGGCAATATCCAATA
TGGCCCTATGCCAATATGGCTATTGGCCAGGTTCAATACTATGTATTGGCCCTATGCCATATAGTATTCC
ATATATGGGTTTTCCTATTGACGTAGATAGCCCCTCCCAATGGGCGGTCCCATATACCATATATGGGGCT
TCCTAATACCGCCCATAGCCACTCCCCCATTGACGTCAATGGTCTCTATATATGGTCTTTCCTATTGACG
TCATATGGGCGGTCCTATTGACGTATATGGCGCCTCCCCCATTGACGTCAATTACGGTAAATGGCCCGCC
TGGCTCAATGCCCATTGACGTCAATAGGACCACCCACCATTGACGTCAATGGGATGGCTCATTGCCCATT
CATATCCGTTCTCACGCCCCCTATTGACGTCAATGACGGTAAATGGCCCACTTGGCAGTACATCAATATC
TATTAATAGTAACTTGGCAAGTACATTACTATTGGAAGTACGCCAGGGTACATTGGCAGTACTCCCATTG
ACGTCAATGGCGGTAAATGGCCCGCGATGGCTGCCAAGTACATCCCCATTGACGTCAATGGGGAGGGGCA
ATGACGCAAATGGGCGTTCCATTGACGTAAATGGGCGGTAGGCGTGCCTAATGGGAGGTCTATATAAGCA
ATGCTCGTTTAGGGAACCGCCATTCTGCCTGGGGACGTCGGAGCAAGCTTGATTTAGGTGACACTATAGA
ATACAAGCTACTTGTTCTTTTTGCAGGATCCCATCGACGGTACCGCCACCATGCCAGAGCCAGCGAAGTC
TGCTCCCGCCCCGAAAAAGGGCTCCAAGAAGGCGGTGACTAAGGCGCAGAAGAAAGGCGGCAAGAAGCGC
AAGCGCAGCCGCAAGGAGAGCTATTCCATCTATGTGTACAAGGTTCTGAAGCAGGTCCACCCTGACACCG
GCATTTCGTCCAAGGCCATGGGCATCATGAATTCGTTTGTGAACGACATTTTCGAGCGCATCGCAGGTGA
GGCTTCCCGCCTGGCGCATTACAACAAGCGCTCGACCATCACCTCCAGGGAGATCCAGACGGCCGTGCGC
CTGCTGCTGCCTGGGGAGTTGGCCAAGCACGCCGTGTCCGAGGGTACTAAGGCCATCACCAAGTACACCA
GCGCTAAGGATCCACCGGTCGCCACCATGGTATCCGTGCTCATAACCGAAAATATGCACATGAAGCTGTA
CATGGAAGGAACAGTCAACGATCACCATTTCAAGTGTACCAGTGAGGGAGAGGGCAAACCCTATGAGGGA
ACCCAGACCATGAAGATCAAGGCCGTTGAAGGTGGACCCTTGCCTTTCGCCTTTGACATTCTGGCCACTA
GCTTTATGTACGGAAGTAAAACCTTTATCAATCACACGCAAGGCATCCCTGATTTCTTCAAGCAGAGCTT
TCCAGAGGGCTTCACCTGGGAGAGGATTACCACCTACGAGGACGGAGGCGTTCTGACGGCCACTCAGGAT
ACGTCCTTGCAGAACGGTTGCCTGATTTACAATGTTAAGATCAACGGCGTCAACTTTCCATCCAACGGTC
CGGTAATGCAGAAGAAGACTCTGGGCTGGGAGGCCAGCACCGAAACCCTTTACCCCGCTGACAGCGGACT
GCGCGGTCACAGCCAGATGGCTCTGAAGTTGGTGGGTGGTGGATACCTGCATTGCAGCCTCAAGACCACC
TACCGCTCCAAGAAACCCGCCAAAAATCTCAAGATGCCCGGCTTCTACTTTGTAGATCGACGGTTGGAGC
GGATCAAGGAGGCGGATAAGGAGACGTATGTTGAGCAGCATGAGATGGCGGTGGCACGGTATTGCGATTT
GCCGTCGAAACTGGGTGGTACCAGCGGCACCGTTTACCCATACGATGTTCCTGACTATGCGGGCTATCCC
TATGACGTCCCGGACTATGCAGGATATCCATATGACGTTCCAGATTACGCTGGCGGATAGTCTAGAACTA
TAGTGAGTCGTATTACGTAGATCCAGACATGATAAGATACATTGATGAGTTTGGACAAACCACAACTAGA
ATGCAGTGAAAAAAATGCTTTATTTGTGAAATTTGTGATGCTATTGCTTTATTTGTAACCATTATAAGCT
GCAATAAACAAGTTAACAACAACAATTGCATTCATTTTATGTTTCAGGTTCAGGGGGAGGTGTGGGAGGT
TTTTTAATTCGCGGCCGCGGCGCCAATGCATTGGGCCCGGTACCCAGCTTTTGTTCCCTTTAGTGAGGGT
TAATTGCGCGCTTGGCGTAATCATGGTCATAGCTGTTTCCTGTGTGAAATTGTTATCCGCTCACAATTCC
ACACAACATACGAGCCGGGAGCATAAAGTGTAAAGCCTGGGGTGCCTAATGAGTGAGCTAACTCACATTA
ATTGCGTTGCGCTCACTGCCCGCTTTCCAGTCGGGAAACCTGTCGTGCCAGCTGCATTAATGAATCGGCC
AACGCGCGGGGAGAGGCGGTTTGCGTATTGGGCGCTCTTCCGCTTCCTCGCTCACTGACTCGCTGCGCTC
GGTCGTTCGGCTGCGGCGAGCGGTATCAGCTCACTCAAAGGCGGTAATACGGTTATCCACAGAATCAGGG
GATAACGCAGGAAAGAACATGTGAGCAAAAGGCCAGCAAAAGGCCAGGAACCGTAAAAAGGCCGCGTTGC
TGGCGTTTTTCCATAGGCTCCGCCCCCCTGACGAGCATCACAAAAATCGACGCTCAAGTCAGAGGTGGCG
AAACCCGACAGGACTATAAAGATACCAGGCGTTTCCCCCTGGAAGCTCCCTCGTGCGCTCTCCTGTTCCG
ACCCTGCCGCTTACCGGATACCTGTCCGCCTTTCTCCCTTCGGGAAGCGTGGCGCTTTCTCATAGCTCAC
GCTGTAGGTATCTCAGTTCGGTGTAGGTCGTTCGCTCCAAGCTGGGCTGTGTGCACGAACCCCCCGTTCA
GCCCGACCGCTGCGCCTTATCCGGTAACTATCGTCTTGAGTCCAACCCGGTAAGACACGACTTATCGCCA
CTGGCAGCAGCCACTGGTAACAGGATTAGCAGAGCGAGGTATGTAGGCGGTGCTACAGAGTTCTTGAAGT
GGTGGCCTAACTACGGCTACACTAGAAGAACAGTATTTGGTATCTGCGCTCTGCTGAAGCCAGTTACCTT
CGGAAAAAGAGTTGGTAGCTCTTGATCCGGCAAACAAACCACCGCTGGTAGCGGTGGTTTTTTTGTTTGC
AAGCAGCAGATTACGCGCAGAAAAAAAGGATCTCAAGAAGATCCTTTGATCTTTTCTACGGGGTCTGACG
CTCAGTGGAACGAAAACTCACGTTAAGGGATTTTGGTCATGAGATTATCAAAAAGGATCTTCACCTAGAT
CCTTTTAAATTAAAAATGAAGTTTTAAATCAATCTAAAGTATATATGAGTAAACTTGGTCTGACAGTTAC
CAATGCTTAATCAGTGAGGCACCTATCTCAGCGATCTGTCTATTTCGTTCATCCATAGTTGCCTGACTCC
CCGTCGTGTAGATAACTACGATACGGGAGGGCTTACCATCTGGCCCCAGTGCTGCAATGATACCGCGAGA
CCCACGCTCACCGGCTCCAGATTTATCAGCAATAAACCAGCCAGCCGGAAGGGCCGAGCGCAGAAGTGGT
CCTGCAACTTTATCCGCCTCCATCCAGTCTATTAATTGTTGCCGGGAAGCTAGAGTAAGTAGTTCGCCAG
TTAATAGTTTGCGCAACGTTGTTGCCATTGCTACAGGCATCGTGGTGTCACGCTCGTCGTTTGGTATGGC
TTCATTCAGCTCCGGTTCCCAACGATCAAGGCGAGTTACATGATCCCCCATGTTGTGCAAAAAAGCGGTT
AGCTCCTTCGGTCCTCCGATCGTTGTCAGAAGTAAGTTGGCCGCAGTGTTATCACTCATGGTTATGGCAG
CACTGCATAATTCTCTTACTGTCATGCCATCCGTAAGATGCTTTTCTGTGACTGGTGAGTACTCAACCAA
GTCATTCTGAGAATAGTGTATGCGGCGACCGAGTTGCTCTTGCCCGGCGTCAATACGGGATAATACCGCG
CCACATAGCAGAACTTTAAAAGTGCTCATCATTGGAAAACGTTCTTCGGGGCGAAAACTCTCAAGGATCT
TACCGCTGTTGAGATCCAGTTCGATGTAACCCACTCGTGCACCCAACTGATCTTCAGCATCTTTTACTTT
CACCAGCGTTTCTGGGTGAGCAAAAACAGGAAGGCAAAATGCCGCAAAAAAGGGAATAAGGGCGACACGG
AAATGTTGAATACTCATACTCTTCCTTTTTCAATATTATTGAAGCATTTATCAGGGTTATTGTCTCATGA
GCGGATACATATTTGAATGTATTTAGAAAAATAAACAAATAGGGGTTCCGCGCACATTTCCCCGAAAAGT
GCCACCTAAATTGTAAGCGTTAATATTTTGTTAAAATTCGCGTTAAATTTTTGTTAAATCAGCTCATTTT
TTAACCAATAGGCCGAAATCGGCAAAATCCCTTATAAATCAAAAGAATAGACCGAGATAGGGT
[37 nt withheld, positions 4894-4930]
AAAGAACGTGGACTCCAACGTCAAAGG
[49 nt withheld, positions 4958-5006]
T
[91 nt withheld, positions 5008-5098]
G
[124 nt withheld, positions 5100-5223]
CCCATTCGCCATTCAGGCTGCGCAACTGTTGGGAAGGGCGATCGGTGCGGGCCTCTTC
Features (pLannotate 1.2.2; 17 found; start..end, strand, type, name):
     20..997     +  promoter       CMV IE94 promoter: enhancer/promoter region of simian cytomegalovirus major immediate early transcription unit IE94
   1032..1050    +  promoter       SP6 promoter: promoter for bacteriophage SP6 RNA polymerase
   1101..1478    +  CDS            H2B: human histone H2B; HIST1H2BJ
   1503..2186    +  CDS            Katushka: Katushka is a basic (constitutively fluorescent) red fluorescent protein published in 2007, derived from Entacmaea quadricolor. It is reported to be a rapidly-maturing dimer.
   2205..2291    +  CDS            3xHA: three tandem HA epitope tags
   2308..2325    -  promoter       T7 promoter (fragment): promoter for bacteriophage T7 RNA polymerase
   2330..2464    -  polyA_signal   SV40 poly(A) signal: SV40 polyadenylation signal
   2577..2595    -  promoter       T3 promoter: promoter for bacteriophage T3 RNA polymerase
   2640..2656    -  protein_bind   lac operator: The lac repressor binds to the lac operator to inhibit transcription in E. coli. This inhibition can be relieved by adding lactose or isopropyl-β-D-thiogalactopyranoside (IPTG). lac repressor encoded by lacI
   2664..2694    -  promoter       lac promoter: promoter for the E. coli lac operon
   2709..2730    -  protein_bind   CAP binding site: CAP binding activates transcription in the presence of cAMP. E. coli catabolite activator protein
   2743..2835    -  CDS            lacI (fragment): lac repressor; lacI; The lac repressor binds to the lac operator to inhibit transcription in E. coli. This inhibition can be relieved by adding lactose or isopropyl-β-D-thiogalactopyranoside (IPTG).
   3018..3606    -  rep_origin     ori: high-copy-number ColE1/pMB1/pBR322/pUC origin of replication
   3777..4637    -  CDS            AmpR: β-lactamase; bla; confers resistance to ampicillin, carbenicillin, and related antibiotics
   4638..4742    -  promoter       AmpR promoter: bla
   4795..5223    -  rep_origin     f1 ori (sequence partly withheld): f1 bacteriophage origin of replication; arrow indicates direction of (+) strand synthesis
   5228..13      -  CDS            lacZα (fragment) (across the origin): LacZα fragment of β-galactosidase; lacZ fragment
