[The description below was written by a language model from this plasmid's Addgene catalogue record and pLannotate feature annotations shown in this document.]
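Description:
pCS2+ H2B-Katushka2 is a 5,281-nt mammalian expression plasmid built on the pCS2+ backbone, a vector that supports both direct expression in vertebrate cells and in vitro synthesis of mRNA. It is maintained in E. coli as a high-copy plasmid through a ColE1/pUC-type origin and selected with ampicillin via the β-lactamase gene. An f1 phage origin and remnants of the lac region (lac promoter and operator, CAP site, and lacI and lacZα fragments) are backbone leftovers with no evident role in the payload.

The payload is a single open reading frame in which human histone H2B (HIST1H2BJ) is fused at the N terminus of the far-red fluorescent protein Katushka2, followed by three tandem HA epitope tags. The catalogue lists the insert as Katushka2-3XHA, cloned between AgeI and XbaI sites downstream of H2B. The automated annotation labels the fluorescent protein as Katushka, the Entacmaea quadricolor-derived parent protein. Upstream lie the simian cytomegalovirus IE94 enhancer/promoter, which drives transcription in transfected or injected cells, and an SP6 promoter positioned just before the coding sequence. An SV40 polyadenylation signal follows the fusion. T7 (partial) and T3 promoters flank this signal in the opposite orientation.

Because H2B incorporates into chromatin, the fusion should serve as a red nuclear marker, with the HA tags allowing antibody-based detection. The record emphasises the SP6 site for in vitro transcription, which suits producing mRNA encoding the fusion. The record does not name a particular target organism or application.
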