Addgene plasmid #99266: pCS2+ H2B-Katushka2
Purpose: Contains a fusion of human histone H2B to fluorescent protein Katushka2 in the pCS2+ expression vector. It has the SP6 RNA polymerase site for in vitro transcription.
Depositing lab: Philipp Keller.
Backbone
  Vector backbone: pCS2+
  Vector type: Mammalian Expression
Growth in bacteria
  Bacterial resistance: Ampicillin, 100 μg/mL
  Growth temperature: 37°C
  Growth strain: DH5alpha
  Copy number: High Copy
Gene/Insert
  Gene/Insert name: Katushka2-3XHA
  Insert size (bp): 801
  Promoter: SP6
  Tag / fusion protein: H2B (N terminal on insert)
  Cloning method: Restriction Enzyme; 5′ cloning site AgeI (not destroyed); 3′ cloning site XbalI (not destroyed)
  Sequencing primers: 5′ CGATTTAGGTGACACTATAG; 3′ TAATACGACTCACTATAGG
Terms and licenses: Academic/Nonprofit Terms; Industry Terms: Not Available to Industry
How to cite: pCS2+ H2B-Katushka2 was a gift from Philipp Keller (Addgene plasmid # 99266 ; http://n2t.net/addgene:99266 ; RRID:Addgene_99266)
