>Addgene plasmid #99266 | pCS2+ H2B-Katushka2 | depositor partial sequence | sequence record 181903 | SP6, H2B, Katushka2-3XHA, T7, SV40polyA
AAATGGGCGGTAGGCGTGCCTAATGGGAGGTCTATATAAGCAATGCTCGTTTAGGGAACCGCCATTCTGC
CTGGGGACGTCGGAGCAAGCTTGATTTAGGTGACACTATAGAATACAAGCTACTTGTTCTTTTTGCAGGA
TCCCATCGACGGTACCGCCACCATGCCAGAGCCAGCGAAGTCTGCTCCCGCCCCGAAAAAGGGCTCCAAG
AAGGCGGTGACTAAGGCGCAGAAGAAAGGCGGCAAGAAGCGCAAGCGCAGCCGCAAGGAGAGCTATTCCA
TCTATGTGTACAAGGTTCTGAAGCAGGTCCACCCTGACACCGGCATTTCGTCCAAGGCCATGGGCATCAT
GAATTCGTTTGTGAACGACATTTTCGAGCGCATCGCAGGTGAGGCTTCCCGCCTGGCGCATTACAACAAG
CGCTCGACCATCACCTCCAGGGAGATCCAGACGGCCGTGCGCCTGCTGCTGCCTGGGGAGTTGGCCAAGC
ACGCCGTGTCCGAGGGTACTAAGGCCATCACCAAGTACACCAGCGCTAAGGATCCACCGGTCGCCACCAT
GGTATCCGTGCTCATAACCGAAAATATGCACATGAAGCTGTACATGGAAGGAACAGTCAACGATCACCAT
TTCAAGTGTACCAGTGAGGGAGAGGGCAAACCCTATGAGGGAACCCAGACCATGAAGATCAAGGCCGTTG
AAGGTGGACCCTTGCCTTTCGCCTTTGACATTCTGGCCACTAGCTTTATGTACGGAAGTAAAACCTTTAT
CAATCACACGCAAGGCATCCCTGATTTCTTCAAGCAGAGCTTTCCAGAGGGCTTCACCTGGGAGAGGATT
ACCACCTACGAGGACGGAGGCGTTCTGACGGCCACTCAGGATACGTCCTTGCAGAACGGTTGCCTGATTT
ACAATGTTAAGATCAACGGCGTCAACTTTCCATCCAACGGTCCGGTAATGCAGAAGAAGACTCTGGGCTG
GGAGGCCAGCACCGAAACCCTTTACCCCGCTGACAGCGGACTGCGCGGTCACAGCCAGATGGCTCTGAAG
TTGGTGGGTGGTGGATACCTGCATTGCAGCCTCAAGACCACCTACCGCTCCAAGAAACCCGCCAAAAATC
TCAAGATGCCCGGCTTCTACTTTGTAGATCGACGGTTGGAGCGGATCAAGGAGGCGGATAAGGAGACGTA
TGTTGAGCAGCATGAGATGGCGGTGGCACGGTATTGCGATTTGCCGTCGAAACTGGGTGGTACCAGCGGC
ACCGTTTACCCATACGATGTTCCTGACTATGCGGGCTATCCCTATGACGTCCCGGACTATGCAGGATATC
CATATGACGTTCCAGATTACGCTGGCGGATAGTCTAGAACTATAGTGAGTCGTATTACGTAGATCCAGAC
ATGATAAGATACATTGATGAGTTTGGACAAACCACAACTAGAATGCAGTGAAAAAAATGCTTTATTTGTG
AAATTTGTGATGCTATTGCTTTATTTGTAACCATTATAAGCTGCAATAAACAAGTTAACAACAACAATTG
CATTCATTTTATGTTTCAGGTTCAGGGGGAGGTGTGGGAGGTTTTTTAATTCGCGGCCGCGGCGCCAATG
CATTGGGCCCGGTACCCAGCTTTTGTTCCCTTTA
